Addgene plasmid #68229: pDGB3_alpha2
Purpose: GoldenBraid level 1 Alpha plant expression vector.
Depositing lab: Diego Orzaez. Depositing organization: Agencia Estatal Consejo Superior de Investigaciones Científicas, M.P. Publication: GoldenBraid 2.0: a comprehensive DNA assembly framework for plant synthetic biology. Sarrion-Perdigones A, Vazquez-Vilar M, Palaci J, Castelijns B, Forment J, Ziarsolo P, Blanca J, Granell A, Orzaez D. Plant Physiol. 2013 Jul;162(3):1618-31. 10.1104/pp.113.217661 PubMed 23669743.
Backbone
  Vector backbone: pDGB3_alpha2
  Backbone manufacturer: self-made; derived from pCambia1302 generated at the Cambia Institute
  Vector type: Plant Expression, Synthetic Biology
Growth in bacteria
  Bacterial resistance: Kanamycin, 50 μg/mL
  Growth temperature: 37°C
  Growth strain: DH5alpha
  Copy number: High Copy
Gene/Insert
  Gene/Insert name: empty vector
  Cloning method: Restriction Enzyme; 5′ cloning site BsaI (unknown if destroyed); 3′ cloning site BsaI (unknown if destroyed)
  Sequencing primers: 5′ GGTGGCAGGATATATTGTGG
Terms and licenses: Academic/Nonprofit Terms; Industry Terms: Not Available to Industry
How to cite: pDGB3_alpha2 was a gift from Diego Orzaez (Addgene plasmid # 68229 ; http://n2t.net/addgene:68229 ; RRID:Addgene_68229)
