[The description below was written by a language model from this plasmid's Addgene catalogue record and the feature table of its GenBank file.]
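Description:
pDGB3_alpha2 is an empty level 1 "alpha" destination vector of the GoldenBraid 2.0 DNA assembly system, a 6,967 bp circular binary plasmid for plant expression and synthetic biology that was built from a pCambia1302-derived backbone. Like its parent, it is designed to shuttle between E. coli and Agrobacterium. A high-copy ColE1/pMB1-type origin, with the pBR322 bom mobilisation region, supports propagation in E. coli. The pVS1 oriV, together with the pVS1 RepA replication protein and StaA stability protein, allows stable maintenance in Agrobacterium. Selection in bacteria is by kanamycin through the aph(3')-Ia aminoglycoside phosphotransferase gene, which lies in the backbone outside the T-DNA.

The payload region is bounded by the nopaline C58 left and right T-DNA border repeats, so whatever is assembled between them can be transferred into plant cells by Agrobacterium. In the empty vector, this space holds a lacZ-alpha-type cassette: a lac promoter with CAP binding site and lac operator, a pUC18/19 multiple cloning site, and M13 primer sites. The record lists BsaI as both the 5′ and 3′ cloning site, consistent with Type IIS (Golden Gate-style) assembly, in which incoming parts are expected to replace the lacZ cassette and so allow blue/white screening. However, the BsaI sites themselves are not annotated in the feature table. The annotated T-DNA contains no plant promoter, terminator, reporter or plant selectable marker, so these must come from the parts the user assembles. The vector is typically used as a recipient for building transcriptional units, which can then be combined into larger multigene constructs within the GoldenBraid framework.
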