LOCUS       Exported 6967 bp ds-DNA circular SYN 13-MAY-2021
DEFINITION  GoldenBraid level 1 Alpha plant expression vector. .
ACCESSION   .
VERSION     .
KEYWORDS    pDGB3_alpha2
SOURCE      synthetic DNA construct
  ORGANISM  synthetic DNA construct
REFERENCE   1 (bases 1 to 6967)
  AUTHORS   Sarrion-Perdigones A, Vazquez-Vilar M, Palaci J, Castelijns B,
            Forment J, Ziarsolo P, Blanca J, Granell A, Orzaez D
  TITLE     GoldenBraid 2.0: a comprehensive DNA assembly framework for plant
            synthetic biology.
  JOURNAL   Plant Physiol. 2013 Jul;162(3):1618-31.
  PUBMED    23669743
REFERENCE   2 (bases 1 to 6967)
  AUTHORS   .
  TITLE     Direct Submission
  JOURNAL   Exported May 13, 2021 from SnapGene Server 1.1.58
            http://www.snapgene.com
FEATURES             Location/Qualifiers
     source          1..6967
                     /organism="synthetic DNA construct"
                     /mol_type="other DNA"
     primer_bind     338..360
                     /label=M13/pUC Forward
                     /note="In lacZ gene"
     primer_bind     352..369
                     /label=M13 Forward
                     /note="In lacZ gene. Also called M13-F20 or M13 (-21)
                     Forward"
     primer_bind     353..369
                     /label=M13 fwd
                     /note="common sequencing primer, one of multiple similar
                     variants"
     misc_feature    370..426
                     /label=MCS
                     /note="pUC18/19 multiple cloning site"
     primer_bind     complement(439..455)
                     /label=M13 rev
                     /note="common sequencing primer, one of multiple similar
                     variants"
     primer_bind     complement(439..455)
                     /label=M13 Reverse
                     /note="In lacZ gene. Also called M13-rev"
     primer_bind     complement(452..474)
                     /label=M13/pUC Reverse
                     /note="In lacZ gene"
     protein_bind    463..479
                     /label=lac operator
                     /bound_moiety="lac repressor encoded by lacI"
                     /note="The lac repressor binds to the lac operator to
                     inhibit transcription in E. coli. This inhibition can be
                     relieved by adding lactose or
                     isopropyl-beta-D-thiogalactopyranoside (IPTG)."
     promoter        complement(487..517)
                     /label=lac promoter
                     /note="promoter for the E. coli lac operon"
     protein_bind    532..553
                     /label=CAP binding site
                     /bound_moiety="E. coli catabolite activator protein"
                     /note="CAP binding activates transcription in the presence
                     of cAMP."
     misc_feature    633..657
                     /label=RB T-DNA repeat
                     /note="right border repeat from nopaline C58 T-DNA"
     CDS             1958..2587
                     /codon_start=1
                     /product="stability protein from the Pseudomonas plasmid
                     pVS1 (Heeb et al., 2000)"
                     /label=pVS1 StaA
                     /translation="MKVIAVLNQKGGSGKTTIATHLARALQLAGADVLLVDSDPQGSAR
                     DWAAVREDQPLTVVGIDRPTIDRDVKAIGRRDFVVIDGAPQAADLAVSAIKAADFVLIP
                     VQPSPYDIWATADLVELVKQRIEVTDGRLQAAFVVSRAIKGTRIGGEVAEALAGYELPI
                     LESRITQRVSYPGTAAAGTTVLESEPEGDAAREVQALAAEIKSKLI"
     CDS             3021..4088
                     /codon_start=1
                     /product="replication protein from the Pseudomonas plasmid
                     pVS1 (Heeb et al., 2000)"
                     /label=pVS1 RepA
                     /translation="GRKPSGPVQIGAALGDDLVEKLKAAQAAQRQRIEAEARPGESWQA
                     AADRIRKESRQPPAAGAPSIRKPPKGDEQPDFFVPMLYDVGTRDSRSIMDVAVFRLSKR
                     DRRAGEVIRYELPDGHVEVSAGPAGMASVWDYDLVLMAVSHLTESMNRYREGKGDKPGR
                     VFRPHVADVLKFCRRADGGKQKDDLVETCIRLNTTHVAMQRTKKAKNGRLVTVSEGEAL
                     ISRYKIVKSETGRPEYIEIELADWMYREITEGKNPDVLTVHPDYFLIDPGIGRFLYRLA
                     RRAAGKAEARWLFKTIYERSGSAGEFKKFCFTVRKLIGSNDLPEYDLKEEAGQAGPILV
                     MRYRNLIEGEASAGS"
     rep_origin      4154..4348
                     /label=pVS1 oriV
                     /note="origin of replication for the Pseudomonas plasmid
                     pVS1 (Heeb et al., 2000)"
     primer_bind     complement(4584..4606)
                     /label=pGEX 3'
                     /note="pGEX vectors, reverse primer"
     misc_feature    4692..4832
                     /label=bom
                     /note="basis of mobility region from pBR322"
     primer_bind     complement(4847..4864)
                     /label=L4440
                     /note="L4440 vector, forward primer"
     rep_origin      complement(5018..5606)
                     /direction=LEFT
                     /label=ori
                     /note="high-copy-number ColE1/pMB1/pBR322/pUC origin of
                     replication"
     primer_bind     complement(5098..5117)
                     /label=pBR322ori-F
                     /note="pBR322 origin, forward primer"
     CDS             complement(5694..6509)
                     /codon_start=1
                     /gene="aph(3')-Ia"
                     /product="aminoglycoside phosphotransferase"
                     /label=KanR
                     /note="confers resistance to kanamycin in bacteria or G418
                     (Geneticin(R)) in eukaryotes"
                     /translation="MSHIQRETSCSRPRLNSNMDADLYGYKWARDNVGQSGATIYRLYG
                     KPDAPELFLKHGKGSVANDVTDEMVRLNWLTEFMPLPTIKHFIRTPDDAWLLTTAIPGK
                     TAFQVLEEYPDSGENIVDALAVFLRRLHSIPVCNCPFNSDRVFRLAQAQSRMNNGLVDA
                     SDFDDERNGWPVEQVWKEMHKLLPFSPDSVVTHGDFSLDNLIFDEGKLIGCIDVGRVGI
                     ADRYQDLAILWNCLGEFSPSLQKRLFQKYGIDNPDMNKLQFHLMLDEFF"
     primer_bind     6417..6436
                     /label=Kan-R
                     /note="Kanamycin resistance gene, reverse primer"
     misc_feature    6942..6966
                     /label=LB T-DNA repeat
                     /note="left border repeat from nopaline C58 T-DNA"
ORIGIN
        1 taacaagctt cgtctcagtc aggagagaga cccacagctt gtctgtaagc ggatgccggg
       61 agcagacaag cccgtcaggg cgcgtcagcg ggtgttggcg ggtgtcgggg ctggcttaac
      121 tatgcggcat cagagcagat tgtactgaga gtgcaccata tgcggtgtga aataccgcac
      181 agatgcgtaa ggagaaaata ccgcatcagg cgccattcgc cattcaggct gcgcaactgt
      241 tgggaagggc gatcggcgca ggcctcttcg ctattacgcc agctggcgaa agggggatgt
      301 gctgcaaggc gattaagttg ggtaacgcca gggttttccc agtcacgacg ttgtaaaacg
      361 acggccagtg aattcgagct cggtacccgg ggatcctcta gagtcgacct gcaggcatgc
      421 aagcttggcg taatcatggt catagctgtt tcctgtgtga aattgttatc cgctcacaat
      481 tccacacaac atacgagccg gaagcatata gtgtaaagcc tggggtgcct aatgagtgag
      541 ctaactcaca ttaattgcgt tgcgctcact gcccgctttc cagtcgggaa acctgtcgtg
      601 ccagctgggg tctctcgctt gagacgaagc tttgacagga tatattggcg ggtaaaccta
      661 agagaaaaga gcgtttatta gaataatcgg atatttaaaa gggcgtgaaa aggtttatcc
      721 gttcgtccat ttgtatgtgc atgccaacca cagggttccc ctcgggatca aagtactttg
      781 atccaacccc tccgctgcta tagtgcagtc ggcttctgac gttcagtgca gccgtcatct
      841 gaaaacgaca tgtcgcacaa gtcctaagtt acgcgacagg ctgccgccct gcccttttcc
      901 tggcgttttc ttgtcgcgtg ttttagtcgc ataaagtaga atacttgcga ctagaaccgg
      961 agacattacg ccatgaacaa gagcgccgcc gctggcctgc tgggctatgc ccgcgtcagc
     1021 accgacgacc aggacttgac caaccaacgg gccgaactgc acgcggccgg ctgcaccaag
     1081 ctgttttccg agaagatcac cggcaccagg cgcgaccgcc cggagctggc caggatgctt
     1141 gaccacctac gccctggcga cgttgtgaca gtgaccaggc tagaccgcct ggcccgcagc
     1201 acccgcgacc tactggacat tgccgagcgc atccaggagg ccggcgcggg cctgcgtagc
     1261 ctggcagagc cgtgggccga caccaccacg ccggccggcc gcatggtgtt gaccgtgttc
     1321 gccggcattg ccgagttcga gcgttcccta atcatcgacc gcacccggag cgggcgcgag
     1381 gccgccaagg cccgaggcgt gaagtttggc ccccgcccta ccctcacccc ggcacagatc
     1441 gcgcacgccc gcgagctgat cgaccaggaa ggccgcaccg tgaaagaggc ggctgcactg
     1501 cttggcgtgc atcgctcgac cctgtaccgc gcacttgagc gcagcgagga agtgacgccc
     1561 accgaggcca ggcggcgcgg tgccttccgt gaggacgcat tgaccgaggc cgacgccctg
     1621 gcggccgccg agaatgaacg ccaagaggaa caagcatgaa accgcaccag gacggccagg
     1681 acgaaccgtt tttcattacc gaagagatcg aggcggagat gatcgcggcc gggtacgtgt
     1741 tcgagccgcc cgcgcacctc tcaaccgtgc ggctgcatga aatcctggcc ggtttgtctg
     1801 atgccaagct ggcggcctgg ccggccagct tggccgctga agaaaccgag cgccgccgtc
     1861 taaaaaggtg atgtgtattt gagtaaaaca gcttgcgtca tgcggtcgct gcgtatatga
     1921 tgcgatgagt aaataaacaa atacgcaagg ggaacgcatg aaggttatcg ctgtacttaa
     1981 ccagaaaggc gggtcaggca agacgaccat cgcaacccat ctagcccgcg ccctgcaact
     2041 cgccggggcc gatgttctgt tagtcgattc cgatccccag ggcagtgccc gcgattgggc
     2101 ggccgtgcgg gaagatcaac cgctaaccgt tgtcggcatc gaccgcccga cgattgaccg
     2161 cgacgtgaag gccatcggcc ggcgcgactt cgtagtgatc gacggagcgc cccaggcggc
     2221 ggacttggct gtgtccgcga tcaaggcagc cgacttcgtg ctgattccgg tgcagccaag
     2281 cccttacgac atatgggcca ccgccgacct ggtggagctg gttaagcagc gcattgaggt
     2341 cacggatgga aggctacaag cggcctttgt cgtgtcgcgg gcgatcaaag gcacgcgcat
     2401 cggcggtgag gttgccgagg cgctggccgg gtacgagctg cccattcttg agtcccgtat
     2461 cacgcagcgc gtgagctacc caggcactgc cgccgccggc acaaccgttc ttgaatcaga
     2521 acccgagggc gacgctgccc gcgaggtcca ggcgctggcc gctgaaatta aatcaaaact
     2581 catttgagtt aatgaggtaa agagaaaatg agcaaaagca caaacacgct aagtgccggc
     2641 cgtccgagcg cacgcagcag caaggctgca acgttggcca gcctggcaga cacgccagcc
     2701 atgaagcggg tcaactttca gttgccggcg gaggatcaca ccaagctgaa gatgtacgcg
     2761 gtacgccaag gcaagaccat taccgagctg ctatctgaat acatcgcgca gctaccagag
     2821 taaatgagca aatgaataaa tgagtagatg aattttagcg gctaaaggag gcggcatgga
     2881 aaatcaagaa caaccaggca ccgacgccgt ggaatgcccc atgtgtggag gaacgggcgg
     2941 ttggccaggc gtaagcggct gggttgtctg ccggccctgc aatggcactg gaacccccaa
     3001 gcccgaggaa tcggcgtgac ggtcgcaaac catccggccc ggtacaaatc ggcgcggcgc
     3061 tgggtgatga cctggtggag aagttgaagg ccgcgcaggc cgcccagcgg caacgcatcg
     3121 aggcagaagc acgccccggt gaatcgtggc aagcggccgc tgatcgaatc cgcaaagaat
     3181 cccggcaacc gccggcagcc ggtgcgccgt cgattaggaa gccgcccaag ggcgacgagc
     3241 aaccagattt tttcgttccg atgctctatg acgtgggcac ccgcgatagt cgcagcatca
     3301 tggacgtggc cgttttccgt ctgtcgaagc gtgaccgacg agctggcgag gtgatccgct
     3361 acgagcttcc agacgggcac gtagaggttt ccgcagggcc ggccggcatg gccagtgtgt
     3421 gggattacga cctggtactg atggcggttt cccatctaac cgaatccatg aaccgatacc
     3481 gggaagggaa gggagacaag cccggccgcg tgttccgtcc acacgttgcg gacgtactca
     3541 agttctgccg gcgagccgat ggcggaaagc agaaagacga cctggtagaa acctgcattc
     3601 ggttaaacac cacgcacgtt gccatgcagc gtacgaagaa ggccaagaac ggccgcctgg
     3661 tgacggtatc cgagggtgaa gccttgatta gccgctacaa gatcgtaaag agcgaaaccg
     3721 ggcggccgga gtacatcgag atcgagctag ctgattggat gtaccgcgag atcacagaag
     3781 gcaagaaccc ggacgtgctg acggttcacc ccgattactt tttgatcgat cccggcatcg
     3841 gccgttttct ctaccgcctg gcacgccgcg ccgcaggcaa ggcagaagcc agatggttgt
     3901 tcaagacgat ctacgaacgc agtggcagcg ccggagagtt caagaagttc tgtttcaccg
     3961 tgcgcaagct gatcgggtca aatgacctgc cggagtacga tttgaaggag gaggcggggc
     4021 aggctggccc gatcctagtc atgcgctacc gcaacctgat cgagggcgaa gcatccgccg
     4081 gttcctaatg tacggagcag atgctagggc aaattgccct agcaggggaa aaaggtcgaa
     4141 aaggactctt tcctgtggat agcacgtaca ttgggaaccc aaagccgtac attgggaacc
     4201 ggaacccgta cattgggaac ccaaagccgt acattgggaa ccggtcacac atgtaagtga
     4261 ctgatataaa agagaaaaaa ggcgattttt ccgcctaaaa ctctttaaaa cttattaaaa
     4321 ctcttaaaac ccgcctggcc tgtgcataac tgtctggcca gcgcacagcc gaagagctgc
     4381 aaaaagcgcc tacccttcgg tcgctgcgct ccctacgccc cgccgcttcg cgtcggccta
     4441 tcgcggccgc tggccgctca aaaatggctg gcctacggcc aggcaatcta ccagggcgcg
     4501 gacaagccgc gccgtcgcca ctcgaccgcc ggcgcccaca tcaaggcacc ctgcctcgcg
     4561 cgtttcggtg atgacggtga aaacctctga cacatgcagc tcccggtgac ggtcacagct
     4621 tgtctgtaag cggatgccgg gagcagacaa gcccgtcagg gcgcgtcagc gggtgttggc
     4681 gggtgtcggg gcgcagccat gacccagtca cgtagcgata gcggagtgta tactggctta
     4741 actatgcggc atcagagcag attgtactga gagtgcacca tatgcggtgt gaaataccgc
     4801 acagatgcgt aaggagaaaa taccgcatca ggcgctcttc cgcttcctcg ctcactgact
     4861 cgctgcgctc ggtcgttcgg ctgcggcgag cggtatcagc tcactcaaag gcggtaatac
     4921 ggttatccac agaatcaggg gataacgcag gaaagaacat gtgagcaaaa ggccagcaaa
     4981 aggccaggaa ccgtaaaaag gccgcgttgc tggcgttttt ccataggctc cgcccccctg
     5041 acgagcatca caaaaatcga cgctcaagtc agaggtggcg aaacccgaca ggactataaa
     5101 gataccaggc gtttccccct ggaagctccc tcgtgcgctc tcctgttccg accctgccgc
     5161 ttaccggata cctgtccgcc tttctccctt cgggaagcgt ggcgctttct catagctcac
     5221 gctgtaggta tctcagttcg gtgtaggtcg ttcgctccaa gctgggctgt gtgcacgaac
     5281 cccccgttca gcccgaccgc tgcgccttat ccggtaacta tcgtcttgag tccaacccgg
     5341 taagacacga cttatcgcca ctggcagcag ccactggtaa caggattagc agagcgaggt
     5401 atgtaggcgg tgctacagag ttcttgaagt ggtggcctaa ctacggctac actagaagga
     5461 cagtatttgg tatctgcgct ctgctgaagc cagttacctt cggaaaaaga gttggtagct
     5521 cttgatccgg caaacaaacc accgctggta gcggtggttt ttttgtttgc aagcagcaga
     5581 ttacgcgcag aaaaaaagga tctcaagaag atcctttgat cttttctacg gggtctgacg
     5641 ctcagtggaa cgaaaactca cgttaaggga ttttggtcat gcattctagg tgattagaaa
     5701 aactcatcga gcatcaaatg aaactgcaat ttattcatat caggattatc aataccatat
     5761 ttttgaaaaa gccgtttctg taatgaagga gaaaactcac cgaggcagtt ccataggatg
     5821 gcaagatcct ggtatcggtc tgcgattccg actcgtccaa catcaataca acctattaat
     5881 ttcccctcgt caaaaataag gttatcaagt gagaaatcac catgagtgac gactgaatcc
     5941 ggtgagaatg gcaaaagttt atgcatttct ttccagactt gttcaacagg ccagccatta
     6001 cgctcgtcat caaaatcact cgcatcaacc aaaccgttat tcattcgtga ttgcgcctga
     6061 gcgagtcgaa atacgcgatc gctgttaaaa ggacaattac aaacaggaat cgaatgcaac
     6121 cggcgcagga acactgccag cgcatcaaca atattttcac ctgaatcagg atattcttct
     6181 aatacctgga atgctgtttt ccctgggatc gcagtggtga gtaaccatgc atcatcagga
     6241 gtacggataa aatgcttgat ggtcggaaga ggcataaatt ccgtcagcca gtttagtctg
     6301 accatctcat ctgtaacatc attggcaacg ctacctttgc catgtttcag aaacaactct
     6361 ggcgcatcgg gcttcccata caatcggtag attgtcgcac ctgattgccc gacattatcg
     6421 cgagcccatt tatacccata taaatcagca tccatgttgg aatttaatcg cggccttgag
     6481 caagacgttt cccgttgaat atggctcata acagaactta ttatttcctt cctcttttct
     6541 acagtattta aagatacccc aagaagctaa ttataacaag acgaactcca attcactgtt
     6601 ccttgcattc taaaacctta aataccagaa aacagctttt tcaaagttgt tttcaaagtt
     6661 ggcgtataac atagtatcga cggagccgat tttgaaaccg cggtgatcac aggcagcaac
     6721 gctctgtcat cgttacaatc aacatgctac cctccgcgag atcatccgtg tttcaaaccc
     6781 ggcagcttag ttgccgttct tccgaatagc atcggtaaca tgagcaaagt ctgccgcctt
     6841 acaacggctc tcccgctgac gccgtcccgg actgatgggc tgcctgtatc gagtggtgat
     6901 tttgtgccga gctgccggtc ggggagctgt tggctggctg gtggcaggat atattgtggt
     6961 gtaaaca
//
