>Addgene plasmid #68229 | pDGB3_alpha2 | addgene partial sequence | sequence record 128066 | RB-F1 5'-ggataaaccttttcacgccc-3'
CCTGGTCAAGCTTCGTCTCANGCGAGAGACCCCNGCTGGCACGACAGGTTTCCCGACTGGAAAGCGGGCA
GTGAGCGCAACGCAATTAATGTGAGTTAGCTCACTCATTAGGCACCCCAGGCTTTACACTATATGCTTCC
GGCTCGTATGTTGTGTGGAATTGTGAGCGGATAACAATTTCACACAGGAAACAGCTATGACCATGATTAC
GCCAAGCTTGCATGCCTGCAGGTCGACTCTAGAGGATCCCCGGGTACCGAGCTCGAATTCACTGGCCGTC
GTTTTACAACGTCNTGACTGGGAAAACCCTGGCGTTACCCAACTTAATCGCCTTGCAGCACATCCCCCTT
TCGCCAGCTGGCGTAATAGCGAANAGGCCTGCGCCGATCGCCCTTCCCAACAGTTGCGCAGCCTGAATGG
CGAATGGCGCCTGATGCGGTATTTTCTCCTTACGCATCTGTGCGGTATTTCACACCGCATATGGTGCACT
CTCAGTACAATCTGCTCTGATGCCGCATAGTTAAGCCAGCCCCGACACCCGCCAACACCCGCTGACGCGC
CCTGACGGGCTTGTCTGCTCCCGGCATCCGC
