>Addgene plasmid #68229 | pDGB3_alpha2 | addgene partial sequence | sequence record 128067 | Kan-R 5'-ATCGCGAGCCCATTTATACC-3'
TCGCGGCCTTGAGCAAGACGTTTCCCGTTGAATATGGCTCATAACAGAACTTATTATTTCCTTCCTCTTT
TCTACAGTATTTAAAGATACCCCAAGAAGCTAATTATAACAAGACGAACTCCAATTCACTGTTCCTTGCA
TTCTAAAACCTTAAATACCAGAAAACAGCTTTTTCAAAGTTGTTTTCAAAGTTGGCGTATAACATAGTAT
CGACGGAGCCGATTTTGAAACCGCGGTGATCACAGGCAGCAACGCTCTGTCATCGTTACAATCAACATGC
TACCCTCCGCGAGATCATCCGTGTTTCAAACCCGGCAGCTTAGTTGCCGTTCTTCCGAATAGCATCGGTA
ACATGAGCAAAGTCTGCCGCCTTACAACGGCTCTCCCGCTGACGCCGTCCCGGACTGATGGGCTGCCTGT
ATCGAGTGGTGATTTTGTGCCGAGCTGCCGGTCGGGGAGCTGTTGGCTGGCTGGTGGCAGGATATATTGT
GGTGTAAACATAACAAGCTTCGTCTCAGTCAGGAGAGAGACCCACAGCTTGTCTGTAAGCGGATGCCGGG
AGCAGACAAGCCCGTCAGGGCGCGTCAGCGGGTGTTGGCGGGTGTCGGGGCTGGCTTAACTATGCGGCAT
CAGAGCAGATTGTACTGAGAGTGCACCATATGCGGTGTGAAATACCGCACAGATGCGTAAGGAGAAAATA
CCGCATCAGGCGCCATTCGCCATTCAGGCTGCGCAACTGTTGGGAAGGGCGATCGGCGCAGGCCTCTTCG
CTATTACGCCAGCTGGCGAAAGGGGGATGTGCTGCAAGGCGATTAAGTTGGGTAACGCCAGGGTTTTCCC
AGTCACGACGTTG
